Addgene plasmid #29665: pET LIC cloning vector (2A-T)
Purpose: (Empty Backbone)
Depositing lab: Scott Gradia. Depositing organization: University of California, Berkeley.
Backbone
  Vector backbone: pET
  Backbone size (bp): 4731
  Vector type: Bacterial Expression
Growth in bacteria
  Bacterial resistance: Ampicillin, 100 μg/mL
  Growth temperature: 37°C
  Growth strain: DH5alpha
  Copy number: Low Copy
Gene/Insert
  Gene/Insert name: None
  Cloning method: Ligation Independent Cloning; 5′ cloning site LIC site v2 (destroyed during cloning); 3′ cloning site LIC site v2 (destroyed during cloning)
  Sequencing primers: 5′ T7 forward; 3′ T7 reverse
Terms and licenses: Academic/Nonprofit Terms; Industry Terms: Not Available to Industry
Depositor comments: This plasmid is an empty vector. Your gene can be inserted with a LIC cloning protocol. All 2-series vectors work as single-expression vectors, as well as transfer vectors for our polycistronic system. The LIC cloning site is flanked by 5 pairs of restriction sites, so that your gene can easily be subcloned into our polycistronic destination vectors (2D, 2E, or 2Z). 2A-T has no fusion tags, for those who want to express native protein. To clone into this vector, add LIC v2 tags to the 5' end of your PCR primers. Forward - 5'TTTAAGAAGGAGATATAGATC3' Reverse - 5'TTATGGAGTTGGGATCTTATTA3' Linearize the plasmid with EcoRV and gel purify. When digesting the DNA with T4 polymerase, use dGTP for insert and dCTP for vector. More information on this vector can be found through http://qb3.berkeley.edu/qb3/macrolab/
How to cite: pET LIC cloning vector (2A-T) was a gift from Scott Gradia (Addgene plasmid # 29665 ; http://n2t.net/addgene:29665 ; RRID:Addgene_29665)
