[The description below was written by a language model from this plasmid's Addgene catalogue record and pLannotate feature annotations shown in this document.]
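Description:
pET LIC cloning vector (2A-T) is an empty 4,731 bp bacterial expression backbone of the pET family, designed to accept a gene of interest by ligation-independent cloning (LIC). It is propagated in E. coli under ampicillin selection, provided by a β-lactamase gene with its own promoter. Replication depends on a ColE1/pMB1-type origin accompanied by the pBR322 bom region and the rop gene. Rop restrains copy number, which agrees with the catalogue listing of the plasmid as low copy. The feature table also shows two fragments of the tetracycline efflux gene and the tet promoter flanking the expression cassette. These appear to be non-functional remnants of the pBR322 ancestry, interrupted by the cassette, and the record lists only ampicillin resistance.

The expression cassette consists of a T7 promoter, the efficient ribosome binding site from phage T7 gene 10, the LIC v2 cloning site and a T7 terminator, so expression of an insert requires a host that supplies T7 RNA polymerase. No lac operator or lacI gene is annotated. The vector is linearised at the LIC site, and both flanking LIC sequences are destroyed on insertion. According to the depositor, 2A-T adds no fusion tags and is intended for producing native, untagged protein. The short annotated match to a gene 10-derived solubility tag just upstream of the terminator is probably residual T7 sequence rather than a functional tag. Five pairs of restriction sites flank the cloning site, so the plasmid can serve as a stand-alone single-gene expression vector. It can also act as a transfer vector for subcloning genes into the depositor's polycistronic destination vectors for co-expression.
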