Features (pLannotate 1.2.2; 13 found; start..end, strand, type, name):
    104..208     +  promoter       AmpR promoter: bla
    209..1069    +  CDS            AmpR: β-lactamase; bla; confers resistance to ampicillin, carbenicillin, and related antibiotics
   1240..1828    +  rep_origin     ori: high-copy-number ColE1/pMB1/pBR322/pUC origin of replication
   2014..2156    -  misc_feature   bom: basis of mobility region from pBR322
   2258..2449    -  CDS            rop: Rop protein, which maintains plasmids at low copy number; rop
   2466..2846    +  CDS            YPB1_ECOLX: Protein predicted: Swiss-Prot protein existence level 4. From Escherichia coli.
   3088..3988    -  CDS            TcR (fragment): tetracycline efflux protein; tet; confers resistance to tetracycline
   4010..4028    +  promoter       T7 promoter: promoter for bacteriophage T7 RNA polymerase
   4117..4139    +  RBS            RBS: efficient ribosome binding site from bacteriophage T7 gene 10 (Olins and Rangwala, 1989)
   4224..4273    +  CDS            SET1 (fragment): solubility-enhancement tag derived from T7 phage gene 10B
   4281..4328    +  terminator     T7 terminator: transcription terminator for bacteriophage T7 RNA polymerase
   4354..4646    -  CDS            TcR (fragment): tetracycline efflux protein; tet; confers resistance to tetracycline
   4694..4722    -  promoter       tet promoter: E. coli promoter for tetracycline efflux protein gene
>Addgene plasmid #29665 | pET LIC cloning vector (2A-T) | depositor full sequence | sequence record 13780 | Author sequence
TTCTTGAAGACGAAAGGGCCTCGTGATACGCCTATTTTTATAGGTTAATGTCATGATAATAATGGTTTCT
TAGACGTCAGGTGGCACTTTTCGGGGAAATGTGCGCGGAACCCCTATTTGTTTATTTTTCTAAATACATT
CAAATATGTATCCGCTCATGAGACAATAACCCTGATAAATGCTTCAATAACATTGAAAAAGGAAGAGTAT
GAGTATTCAACATTTCCGTGTCGCCCTTATTCCCTTTTTTGCGGCATTTTGCCTTCCTGTTTTTGCTCAC
CCAGAAACGCTGGTGAAAGTAAAAGATGCTGAAGATCAGTTGGGTGCACGAGTGGGTTACATCGAACTGG
ATCTCAACAGCGGTAAGATCCTTGAGAGTTTTCGCCCCGAAGAACGTTTTCCAATGATGAGCACTTTTAA
AGTTCTGCTATGTGGCGCGGTATTATCCCGTGTTGACGCCGGGCAAGAGCAACTCGGTCGCCGCATACAC
TATTCTCAGAATGACTTGGTTGAGTACTCACCAGTCACAGAAAAGCATCTTACGGATGGCATGACAGTAA
GAGAATTATGCAGTGCTGCCATAACCATGAGTGATAACACTGCGGCCAACTTACTTCTGACAACGATCGG
AGGACCGAAGGAGCTAACCGCTTTTTTGCACAACATGGGGGATCATGTAACTCGCCTTGATCGTTGGGAA
CCGGAGCTGAATGAAGCCATACCAAACGACGAGCGTGACACCACGATGCCTGCAGCAATGGCAACAACGT
TGCGCAAACTATTAACTGGCGAACTACTTACTCTAGCTTCCCGGCAACAATTAATAGACTGGATGGAGGC
GGATAAAGTTGCAGGACCACTTCTGCGCTCGGCCCTTCCGGCTGGCTGGTTTATTGCTGATAAATCTGGA
GCCGGTGAGCGTGGGTCTCGCGGTATCATTGCAGCACTGGGGCCAGATGGTAAGCCCTCCCGTATCGTAG
TTATCTACACGACGGGGAGTCAGGCAACTATGGATGAACGAAATAGACAGATCGCTGAGATAGGTGCCTC
ACTGATTAAGCATTGGTAACTGTCAGACCAAGTTTACTCATATATACTTTAGATTGATTTAAAACTTCAT
TTTTAATTTAAAAGGATCTAGGTGAAGATCCTTTTTGATAATCTCATGACCAAAATCCCTTAACGTGAGT
TTTCGTTCCACTGAGCGTCAGACCCCGTAGAAAAGATCAAAGGATCTTCTTGAGATCCTTTTTTTCTGCG
CGTAATCTGCTGCTTGCAAACAAAAAAACCACCGCTACCAGCGGTGGTTTGTTTGCCGGATCAAGAGCTA
CCAACTCTTTTTCCGAAGGTAACTGGCTTCAGCAGAGCGCAGATACCAAATACTGTCCTTCTAGTGTAGC
CGTAGTTAGGCCACCACTTCAAGAACTCTGTAGCACCGCCTACATACCTCGCTCTGCTAATCCTGTTACC
AGTGGCTGCTGCCAGTGGCGATAAGTCGTGTCTTACCGGGTTGGACTCAAGACGATAGTTACCGGATAAG
GCGCAGCGGTCGGGCTGAACGGGGGGTTCGTGCACACAGCCCAGCTTGGAGCGAACGACCTACACCGAAC
TGAGATACCTACAGCGTGAGCTATGAGAAAGCGCCACGCTTCCCGAAGGGAGAAAGGCGGACAGGTATCC
GGTAAGCGGCAGGGTCGGAACAGGAGAGCGCACGAGGGAGCTTCCAGGGGGAAACGCCTGGTATCTTTAT
AGTCCTGTCGGGTTTCGCCACCTCTGACTTGAGCGTCGATTTTTGTGATGCTCGTCAGGGGGGCGGAGCC
TATGGAAAAACGCCAGCAACGCGGCCTTTTTACGGTTCCTGGCCTTTTGCTGGCCTTTTGCTCACATGTT
CTTTCCTGCGTTATCCCCTGATTCTGTGGATAACCGTATTACCGCCTTTGAGTGAGCTGATACCGCTCGC
CGCAGCCGAACGACCGAGCGCAGCGAGTCAGTGAGCGAGGAAGCGGAAGAGCGCCTGATGCGGTATTTTC
TCCTTACGCATCTGTGCGGTATTTCACACCGCATATATGGTGCACTCTCAGTACAATCTGCTCTGATGCC
GCATAGTTAAGCCAGTATACACTCCGCTATCGCTACGTGACTGGGTCATGGCTGCGCCCCGACACCCGCC
AACACCCGCTGACGCGCCCTGACGGGCTTGTCTGCTCCCGGCATCCGCTTACAGACAAGCTGTGACCGTC
TCCGGGAGCTGCATGTGTCAGAGGTTTTCACCGTCATCACCGAAACGCGCGAGGCAGCTGCGGTAAAGCT
CATCAGCGTGGTCGTGAAGCGATTCACAGATGTCTGCCTGTTCATCCGCGTCCAGCTCGTTGAGTTTCTC
CAGAAGCGTTAATGTCTGGCTTCTGATAAAGCGGGCCATGTTAAGGGCGGTTTTTTCCTGTTTGGTCACT
GATGCCTCCGTGTAAGGGGGATTTCTGTTCATGGGGGTAATGATACCGATGAAACGAGAGAGGATGCTCA
CGATACGGGTTACTGATGATGAACATGCCCGGTTACTGGAACGTTGTGAGGGTAAACAACTGGCGGTATG
GATGCGGCGGGACCAGAGAAAAATCACTCAGGGTCAATGCCAGCGCTTCGTTAATACAGATGTAGGTGTT
CCACAGGGTAGCCAGCAGCATCCTGCGATGCAGATCCGGAACATAATGGTGCAGGGCGCTGACTTCCGCG
TTTCCAGACTTTACGAAACACGGAAACCGAAGACCATTCATGTTGTTGCTCAGGTCGCAGACGTTTTGCA
GCAGCAGTCGCTTCACGTTCGCTCGCGTATCGGTGATTCATTCTGCTAACCAGTAAGGCAACCCCGCCAG
CCTAGCCGGGTCCTCAACGACAGGAGCACGATCATGCGCACCCGTGGCCAGGACCCAACGCTGCCCGAGA
TGCGCCGCGTGCGGCTGCTGGAGATGGCGGACGCGATGGATATGTTCTGCCAAGGGTTGGTTTGCGCATT
CACAGTTCTCCGCAAGAATTGATTGGCTCCAATTCTTGGAGTGGTGAATCCGTTAGCGAGGTGCCGCCGG
CTTCCATTCAGGTCGAGGTGGCCCGGCTCCATGCACCGCGACGCAACGCGGGGAGGCAGACAAGGTATAG
GGCGGCGCCTACAATCCATGCCAACCCGTTCCATGTGCTCGCCGAGGCGGCATAAATCGCCGTGACGATC
AGCGGTCCAGTGATCGAAGTTAGGCTGGTAAGAGCCGCGAGCGATCCTTGAAGCTGTCCCTGATGGTCGT
CATCTACCTGCCTGGACAGCATGGCCTGCAACGCGGGCATCCCGATGCCGCCGGAAGCGAGAAGAATCAT
AATGGGGAAGGCCATCCAGCCTCGCGTCGCGAACGCCAGCAAGACGTAGCCCAGCGCGTCGGCCGCCATG
CCGGCGATAATGGCCTGCTTCTCGCCGAAACGTTTGGTGGCGGGACCAGTGACGAAGGCTTGAGCGAGGG
CGTGCAAGATTCCGAATACCGCAAGCGACAGGCCGATCATCGTCGCGCTCCAGCGAAAGCGGTCCTCGCC
GAAAATGACCCAGAGCGCTGCCGGCACCTGTCCTACGAGTTGCATGATAAAGAAGACAGTCATAAGTGCG
GCGACGATAGTCATGCCCCGCGCCCACCGGAAGGAGCTGACTGGGTTGAAGGCTCTCAAGGGCATCGGTC
GACGCTCTCCCTTATGCGACTCCTGCATTAGGAAGCAGCCCAGTAGTAGGTTGAGGCCGTTGAGCACCGC
CGCCGCAAGGAATGGTGCATGCAAGGAGATGGCGCCCAACAGTCCCCCGGCCACGGGGCCTGCCACCATA
CCCACGCCGAAACAAGCGCTCATGAGCCCGAAGTGGCGAGCCCGATCTTCCCCATCGGTGATGTCGGCGA
TATAGGCGCCAGCAACCGCACCTGTGGCGCCGGTGATGCCGGCCACGATGCGTCCGGCGTAGAGGATCGA
GATCTCGATCCCGCGAAATTAATACGACTCACTATAGGGAGACCACAACGGTTTCCCTCTAGTGCCGGCT
CCGGAGAGCTCTTTAATTAAGCGGCCGCCCTGCAGGACTCGAGTTCTAGAAATAATTTTGTTTAACTTTA
AGAAGGAGATATAGATATCCCAACTCCATAAGGATCCGCGATCGCGGCGCGCCACCTGGTGGCCGGCCGG
TACCACGCGTGCGCGCTGATCCGGCTGCTAACAAAGCCCGAAAGGAAGCTGAGTTGGCTGCTGCCACCGC
TGAGCAATAACTAGCATAACCCCTTGGGGCCTCTAAACGGGTCTTGAGGGGTTTTTTGCTGAAAGGAGGA
ACTATATCCGGACATCCACAGGACGGGTGTGGTCGCCATGATCGCGTAGTCGATAGTGGCTCCAAGTAGC
GAAGCGAGCAGGACTGGGCGGCGGCCAAAGCGGTCGGACAGTGCTCCGAGAACGGGTGCGCATAGAAATT
GCATCAACGCATATAGCGCTAGCAGCACGCCATAGTGACTGGCGATGCTGTCGGAATGGACGACATCCCG
CAAGAGGCCCGGCAGTACCGGCATAACCAAGCCTATGCCTACAGCATCCAGGGTGACGGTGCCGAGGATG
ACGATGAGCGCATTGTTAGATTTCATACACGGTGCCTGACTGCGTTAGCAATTTAACTGTGATAAACTAC
CGCATTAAAGCTTATCGATGATAAGCTGTCAAACATGAGAA
