>Addgene plasmid #29665 | pET LIC cloning vector (2A-T) | addgene partial sequence | sequence record 35224 | 29665 with pBRrevBam
GCCGGCCACGATGCGTCCGGCGTAGAGGATCGAGATCTCGATCCCGCGAAATTAATACGACTCACTATAG
GGAGACCACAACGGTTTCCCTCTAGTGCCGGCTCCGGAGAGCTCTTTAATTAAGCGGCCGCCCTGCAGGA
CTCGAGTTCTAGAAATAATTTTGTTTAACTTTAAGAAGGAGATATAGATATCCCAACTCCATAAGGATCC
GCGATCGCGGCGCGCCACCTGGTGGCCGGCCGGTACCACGCGTGCGCGCTGATCCGGCTGCTAACAAAGC
CCGAAAGGAAGCTGAGTTGGCTGCTGCCACCGCTGAGCAATAACTAGCATAACCCCTTGGGGCCTCTAAA
CGGGTCTTGAGGGGTTTTTTGCTGAAAGGAGGAACTATATCCGGACATCCACAGGACGGGTGTGGTCGCC
ATGATCGCGTAGTCGATAGTGGCTCCAAGTAGCGAAGCGAGCAGGACTGGGCGGCGGCCAAAGCGGTCGG
ACAGTGCTCCGAGAACGGGTGCGCATAGAAATTGCATCAACGCATATAGCGCTAGCAGCACGCCATAGTG
ACTGGCGATGCTGTCGGAATGGACGACATCCCGCAAGAGGCCCGGCAGTACCGGCATAACCAAGCCTATG
CCTACAGCATCCAGGGTGACGGTGCCGAGGATGACGATGAGCGCATTGTTAGATTTCATACACGGTGCCT
GACTGCGTTAGCAATTTAACTGTGATAAACTACCGCATTAAAGCTTATCGATGATAAGCTGTCAAACATG
AGAATTCTTGA
